>Addgene plasmid #74245 | pCMV6-XL4 ASXL1 (p.G646 Wfs *12) 3x FLAG | addgene partial sequence | sequence record 169309 | CMV-F 5'-CGCAAATGGGCGGTAGGCGTG-3'
AGCAGAGCTCGTTTAGTGAACCGTCAGAATTTTGTAATACGACTCACTATAGGGCGGCCGCGAATTCATG
AAGGACAAACAGAAGAAGAAGAAGGAGCGCACGTGGGCCGAGGCCGCGCGCCTGGTATTAGAAAACTACT
CGGATGCTCCAATGACACCAAAACAGATTCTGCAGGTCATAGAGGCAGAAGGACTAAAGGAAATGAGAAG
TGGGACTTCCCCTCTCGCATGCCTCAATGCTATGCTACATTCCAATTCAAGAGGAGGAGAGGGGTTGTTT
TATAAACTGCCTGGCCGAATCAGCCTTTTCACGCTCAAGAAGGATGCCCTGCAGTGGTCTCGCCATCCAG
CTACAGTGGAGGGAGAGGAGCCAGAGGACACGGCTGATGTGGAGAGCTGTGGGTCTAATGAAGCCAGCAC
TGTGAGTGGTGAAAACGATGTATCTCTTGATGAAACATCTTCGAACGCATCCTGTTCTACAGAATCTCAG
AGTCGACCTCTTTCCAATCCCAGGGACAGCTACAGAGCTTCCTCACAGGCGAACAAACAAAAGAAAAAGA
CTGGGGTGATGCTGCCTCGAGTTGTCCTGACTCCTCTGAAGGTAAACGGGGCCCACGTGGAATCTGCATC
AGGGTTCTCGGGCTGCCACGCCGATGGCGAGAGCGGCAGCCCGTCCAGCAGCAGCAGCGGCTCTCTGGCC
CTGGGCAGCGCTGCTATTCGTGGCCAGGCCGAGGTCACCCAGGACCCTGCCCCGCTCCTGAGAGGCTTCC
GGAAGCCAGCCACAGGTCAAATGAAGCGCAACAGAGGGGAAGAAATAGATTTTGAGACACCTGGGTCCAT
TCTTGTCAACACCAACCTCCGTGCCCTGATCAACTCTCGGACCTTCCATGCCTTACCATCACACTTCCAG
CAGCAGCTCCTCTTCCTCCTGCCTGAAGTAGACAGACAGGTGGGGACGGATGGCCTGTTGCGTCTCAGCA
GCAGTGCACTAAATAACGAGTTTTTTACCCATGCGGCTCAGAGCTGGCGGGAGCGCCTGGCTGATGGTGA
