>Addgene plasmid #74245 | pCMV6-XL4 ASXL1 (p.G646 Wfs *12) 3x FLAG | addgene partial sequence | sequence record 169312 | hGH-PA-R 5'-CCAGCTTGGTTCCCAATAGA-3'
ACTTGCCCCTTGCTCCATACCACCCCCCTCCACCCCATAATATTATAGAAGGACACCTAGTCAGACAAAA
TGATGCAACTTAATTTTATTAGGACAAGGCTGGTGGGCACTGGAGTGGCAACTTCCAGGGCCAGGAGAGG
CACTGGGGAGGGGTCACAGGGATGCCACCCGGGATCTGTTCAGGAAACAGCTATGACCGCGGCCGCAATC
TAGAGTCGACAAGCTTGATATCGGTACCAGATCTGAATTCTTATCATTTATCATCATCATCTTTATAATC
GATGTCGTGGTCCTTGTAGTCGCCGTCGTGGTCCTTGTAGTCTCGGTGGCCCCGCCGCCACCTCCACCCG
GGCCACCCCCCCCCTCCGATGGCAGTGGTGGCCGCCTCTCTATGGCAGTGGTGACCTCTCGCCCCTCGGA
CCTGCAGAGCACGGGCTTTAATGTCTGCGAGGGTCCTGGCGCCAGTCCAACCCCGGCAGGAGGACTCCGT
GGTGGGGATGATCCGGGGGCATATCTGGTAAGTGGGCTGACCTTTAACCACCCAGGGTGGTTTGATACGT
GAAAGTTGAATCCGGATGGGCGGGACTTTGGGCTCCTCTTTAGTGGGCTGTGGCTTTTCGGTGTGAACAC
TTTCAATTGTGTTACGAAAGGACTGACGATCTTCAAGCCGGGGCTTCTTTTCGGGAAAGGATGCAGAGGC
CGCCTGCTCAAAGGATTTCCTCTTCTGATCCTTGGGTTCCTGATCCACAGTTTCCTGAGGCAGGCTAGGA
ATCCTGTCTGGAGATGCAGAGGCACGTGCCAAGTTGTCTGGCTCAGCCTGGATCCGAGAAGCCACAGACT
CAACTGGGAACTCGGGACCCTCCA
