[The description below was written by a language model from this plasmid's Addgene catalogue record.]
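Description:
pCMV6-XL4 ASXL1 (p.G646 Wfs *12) 3x FLAG is a mammalian expression plasmid built on the commercial pCMV6-XL4 backbone, with a recorded total size of about 9 kb (roughly 7 kb of backbone plus an insert of about 2 kb). It is maintained in bacteria as a high-copy plasmid under ampicillin selection. The record lists no mammalian selection marker, which fits use by transient transfection. No feature table accompanies the entry, so elements such as the replication origin are not itemised. The 3′ sequencing primer name does suggest that a human growth hormone polyadenylation signal lies downstream of the insert.

The payload is a human ASXL1 (additional sex combs like 1, transcriptional regulator) coding sequence carrying the p.G646Wfs*12 mutation. This is a frameshift at glycine 646 that runs into a premature stop codon twelve residues later, giving a C-terminally truncated protein. The insert was placed between NotI and EcoRI sites and is transcribed from the strong, constitutive CMV promoter. A 3x FLAG epitope is fused to the C terminus of the truncated product, so it can be detected or immunoprecipitated with anti-FLAG antibodies.

The construct is intended for expressing this cancer-associated ASXL1 truncation mutant in mammalian cells. The associated work concerns whether such mutations behave as gain-of-function alterations of the ASXL1–BAP1 complex. Likely applications therefore include comparing the truncated protein with other ASXL1 forms in assays of complex formation and activity.
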