Addgene plasmid #74245: pCMV6-XL4 ASXL1 (p.G646 Wfs *12) 3x FLAG
Purpose: Cancer-associated ASXL1 truncation mutant in mammalian expression vector
Depositing lab: Anjana Rao. Depositing organization: La Jolla Institute for Immunology. Publication: Cancer-associated ASXL1 mutations may act as gain-of-function mutations of the ASXL1-BAP1 complex. Balasubramani A, Larjo A, Bassein JA, Chang X, Hastie RB, Togher SM, Lahdesmaki H, Rao A. Nat Commun. 2015 Jun 22;6:7307. doi: 10.1038/ncomms8307. PubMed 26095772.
Backbone
  Vector backbone: pCMV6-XL4
  Backbone manufacturer: Origene
  Backbone size w/o insert (bp): 7000
  Total vector size (bp): 9000
  Vector type: Mammalian Expression
Growth in bacteria
  Bacterial resistance: Ampicillin, 100 μg/mL
  Growth temperature: 37°C
  Growth strain: NEB Stable
  Copy number: High Copy
Gene/Insert
  Gene/Insert name: ASXL1 (alt name: additional sex combs like 1, transcriptional regulator)
  Species: H. sapiens (human)
  Insert size (bp): 2000
  Mutation: p.G646 Wfs *12 truncation
  Entrez Gene: ASXL1 (a.k.a. BOPS, MDS)
  Promoter: CMV
  Tag / fusion protein: 3X FLAG (C terminal on insert)
  Cloning method: Restriction Enzyme; 5′ cloning site NotI (unknown if destroyed); 3′ cloning site EcoRI (unknown if destroyed)
  Sequencing primers: 5′ CMV-F; 3′ hGH-pA-R
Terms and licenses: Academic/Nonprofit Terms; Industry Terms: Not Available to Industry
How to cite: pCMV6-XL4 ASXL1 (p.G646 Wfs *12) 3x FLAG was a gift from Anjana Rao (Addgene plasmid # 74245 ; http://n2t.net/addgene:74245 ; RRID:Addgene_74245)
